Addgene plasmid #202987: Salsa-BC146-P2E2
Purpose: Expression of barcoded reporter plasmid for PRESTO-Salsa; EGFP/BC146
Depositing lab: Noah Palm. Depositing organization: Yale University. Publication: Highly multiplexed bioactivity screening reveals human and microbiota metabolome-GPCRome interactions. Chen H, Rosen CE, Gonzalez-Hernandez JA, Song D, Potempa J, Ring AM, Palm NW. Cell. 2023 Jul 6;186(14):3095-3110.e19. doi: 10.1016/j.cell.2023.05.024. Epub 2023 Jun 14. PubMed 37321219.
Backbone
  Vector backbone: pCER206
  Vector type: Mammalian Expression
Growth in bacteria
  Bacterial resistance: Ampicillin, 100 μg/mL
  Growth temperature: 37°C
  Growth strain: DH5alpha
  Copy number: High Copy
Gene/Insert
  Gene/Insert name: EGFP/BC146
  Species: Synthetic
  Insert size (bp): 730
  Promoter: Tet Response Element (TRE)
  Cloning method: Restriction Enzyme; 5′ cloning site BsrGI (not destroyed); 3′ cloning site HindIII (not destroyed)
  Sequencing primers: 5′ Custom primer (GAAGCGCGATCACATGG)
Terms and licenses: Academic/Nonprofit Terms; Industry Terms: Not Available to Industry
How to cite: Salsa-BC146-P2E2 was a gift from Noah Palm (Addgene plasmid # 202987 ; http://n2t.net/addgene:202987 ; RRID:Addgene_202987)
