[The description below was written by a language model from this plasmid's Addgene catalogue record and pLannotate feature annotations shown in this document.]
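Description:
Salsa-BC146-P2E2 is a 5.1 kb mammalian expression plasmid built on the pCER206 backbone. It is one member of a set of barcoded reporter plasmids for PRESTO-Salsa, a highly multiplexed assay for screening bioactivity across G protein-coupled receptors. It is propagated in E. coli as a high-copy plasmid from a ColE1/pUC-type origin and selected with ampicillin through a bla (AmpR) cassette driven by its own promoter. No mammalian selection marker is annotated. Short fragments matching lacI, an aminoglycoside phosphotransferase and SV40 large T antigen appear to be non-functional backbone remnants.

The payload is a synthetic insert of about 730 bp, consisting of EGFP followed by the construct-specific barcode BC146. It was cloned between BsrGI and HindIII sites and is under the control of a Tet response element. The feature table shows what looks like a bidirectional tet-responsive layout. A central array of tetO repeats is flanked on one side by a TRE3G-type minimal promoter fragment that reads into the mammalian codon-optimised EGFP coding sequence, with an SV40 polyadenylation signal annotated downstream of it, although on the opposite strand. On the other side, a minimal CMV promoter points towards a cloning-site fragment, a rabbit β-globin intron, a β-globin exon fragment and a β-globin poly(A) signal. No coding sequence is annotated in this second arm. The barcode itself is not annotated, but presumably sits in the short region just after EGFP, so it would be transcribed as part of the reporter mRNA.

In use, a tetracycline-controlled transactivator binding the TRE would induce the EGFP/barcode transcript. This would allow reporter activity to be read out by fluorescence or by barcode abundance in pooled samples. The record does not say which receptor, if any, is paired with BC146.
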