Features (pLannotate 1.2.2; 17 found; start..end, strand, type, name):
      2..55      +  CDS            lacI (fragment): lac repressor; lacI; The lac repressor binds to the lac operator to inhibit transcription in E. coli. This inhibition can be relieved by adding lactose or isopropyl-β-D-thiogalactopyranoside (IPTG).
    388..443     -  polyA_signal   β-globin poly(A) signal: rabbit β-globin polyadenylation signal (Gil and Proudfoot, 1987)
    518..640     -  CDS            HBB: HBB_COLGU - Experimental evidence at transcript level: Swiss-Prot protein existence level 2. Involved in oxygen transport from the lung to the various peripheral tissues. From Colobus guereza (Mantled guereza) (Eastern black-and-white colobus monkey).
    644..1216    -  intron         β-globin intron: intron from rabbit β-globin gene
   1312..1343    -  misc_feature   MCS (fragment): pUC18/19 multiple cloning site
   1437..1475    -  promoter       minimal CMV promoter: human cytomegalovirus (CMV) immediate early promoter
   1493..1708    -  protein_bind   tetracycline response element (fragment): contains seven copies of the tetracycline operator tetO tetracycline repressor TetR
   1708..1753    +  promoter       TRE3GV promoter (fragment): 3rd-generation Tet-responsive promoter that can be activated by binding of Tet-On® 3G, optimized for retroviral and lentiviral vectors
   1829..1856    +  misc_feature   MCS (fragment): pBluescript multiple cloning site
   1861..2580    +  CDS            EGFP: the original enhanced GFP (Yang et al., 1996) mammalian codon-optimized
   2590..2613    +  misc_feature   MCS (fragment): pBluescript multiple cloning site
   2627..2761    -  polyA_signal   SV40 poly(A) signal: SV40 polyadenylation signal
   2784..2867    -  CDS            large T antigen (fragment): large T antigen from SV40 (simian virus 40)
   2861..3091    -  CDS            str (fragment): STR_KLEPN - Protein inferred from homology: Swiss-Prot protein existence level 3. The aminoglycoside phosphotransferases achieve inactivation of their antibiotic substrates by phosphorylation. From Klebsiella pneumoniae.
   3210..3314    +  promoter       AmpR promoter: bla
   3315..4175    +  CDS            AmpR: β-lactamase; bla; confers resistance to ampicillin, carbenicillin, and related antibiotics
   4346..4934    +  rep_origin     ori: high-copy-number ColE1/pMB1/pBR322/pUC origin of replication
>Addgene plasmid #202987 | Salsa-BC146-P2E2 | addgene full sequence | sequence record 421346 | Addgene NGS Result
AGCGCCCAATACGCAAACCGCCTCTCCCCGCGCGTTGGCCGATTCATTAATGCAGTCGAGGGATCTCCAT
AAGAGAAGAGGGACAGCTATGACTGGGAGTAGTCAGGAGAGGAGGAAAAATCTGGCTAGTAAAACATGTA
AGGAAAATTTTAGGGATGTTAAAGAAAAAAATAACACAAAACAAAATATAAAAAAAATCTAACCTCAAGT
CAAGGCTTTTCTATGGAATAAGGAATGGACAGCAGGGGGCTGTTTCATATACTGATGACCTCTTTATAGC
CAACCTTTGTTCATGGCAGCCAGCATATGGGCATATGTTGCCAAACTCTAAACCAAATACTCATTCTGAT
GTTTTAAATGATTTGCCCTCCCATATGTCCTTCCGAGTGAGAGACACAAAAAATTCCAACACACTATTGC
AATGAAAATAAATTTCCTTTATTAGCCAGAAGTCAGATGCTCAAGGGGCTTCATGATGTCCCCATAATTT
TTGGCAGAGGGAAAAAGATCGATCTCAGTGGTATTTGTGAGCCAGGGCATTGGCCACACCAGCCACCACC
TTCTGATAGGCAGCCTGCACCTGAGGAGTGAATTCTTTGCCAAAATGATGAGACAGCACAACAACCAGCA
CGTTGCCCAGGAGCTGTAGGAAAGAGAAGAAGGCATGAACATGGTTAGCAGAGGGGCCCGGTTTGGACTC
AGAGTATTTTATCCTCATCTCAAACAGTGTATATCATTGTAACCATAAAGAGAAAGGCAGGATGATGACC
AGGGTGTAGTTGTTTCTACCAATAAGAATATTTCCACGCCAGCCAGAATTTATATGCAGAAATATTCTAC
CTTATCATTTAATTATAACAATTGTTCTCTAAAACTGTGCTGAAGTACAATATAATATACCCTGATTGCC
TTGAAAAAAAAGTGATTAGAGAAAGTACTTACAATCTGACAAATAAACAAAAGTGAATTTAAAAATTCGT
TACAAATGCAAGCTAAAGTTTAACGAAAAAGTTACAGAAAATGAAAAGAAAATAAGAGGAGACAATGGTT
GTCAACAGAGTAGAAAGTGAAAGAAACAAAATTATCATGAGGGTCCATGGTGATACAAGGGACATCTTCC
CATTCTAAACAACACCCTGAAAACTTTGCCCCCTCCATATAACATGAATTTTACAATAGCGAAAAAGAAA
GAACAATCAAGGGTCCCCAAACTCACCCTGAAGTTCTCAGCTCTAGAGATATCGTCGAGGCCGCGCTAGC
GTTTAAACTGTCGACCTTAATTAAGAGATCTGCTCGAGGCGCGTCAGCTGACTAGAGGATCCCCGGGTAC
CGAGCTCGAATTCGGGGCCGCGGAGGCTGGATCGGTCCCGGTGTCTTCTATGGAGGTCAAAACAGCGTGG
ATGGCGTCTCCAGGCGATCTGACGGTTCACTAAACGAGCTCTGCTTATATAGGCCTCCCACCGTACACGC
CTACCTCGACCCGGGTACCGAGCTCGACTTTCACTTTTCTCTATCACTGATAGGGAGTGGTAAACTCGAC
TTTCACTTTTCTCTATCACTGATAGGGAGTGGTAAACTCGACTTTCACTTTTCTCTATCACTGATAGGGA
GTGGTAAACTCGACTTTCACTTTTCTCTATCACTGATAGGGAGTGGTAAACTCGACTTTCACTTTTCTCT
ATCACTGATAGGGAGTGGTAAACTCGACCTATATAAGCAGAGCTCGTTTAGTGAACCGTCAGATCGCCTG
GAGACGCCATCCACGCTGTTTTGACCTCCATAGAAGACACCGGGACCGATCCAGCCTCCGCGGCCCCGAA
TTCCTGCAGCGGCCGCTCTAGAACTAGTGGATCCCCGCGGATGGTGAGCAAGGGCGAGGAGCTGTTCACC
GGGGTGGTGCCCATCCTGGTCGAGCTGGACGGCGACGTAAACGGCCACAAGTTCAGCGTGTCCGGCGAGG
GCGAGGGCGATGCCACCTACGGCAAGCTGACCCTGAAGTTCATCTGCACCACCGGCAAGCTGCCCGTGCC
CTGGCCCACCCTCGTGACCACCCTGACCTACGGCGTGCAGTGCTTCAGCCGCTACCCCGACCACATGAAG
CAGCACGACTTCTTCAAGTCCGCCATGCCCGAAGGCTACGTCCAGGAGCGCACCATCTTCTTCAAGGACG
ACGGCAACTACAAGACCCGCGCCGAGGTGAAGTTCGAGGGCGACACCCTGGTGAACCGCATCGAGCTGAA
GGGCATCGACTTCAAGGAGGACGGCAACATCCTGGGGCACAAGCTGGAGTACAACTACAACAGCCACAAC
GTCTATATCATGGCCGACAAGCAGAAGAACGGCATCAAGGTGAACTTCAAGATCCGCCACAACATCGAGG
ACGGCAGCGTGCAGCTCGCCGACCACTACCAGCAGAACACCCCCATCGGCGACGGCCCCGTGCTGCTGCC
CGACAACCACTACCTGAGCACCCAGTCCGCCCTGAGCAAAGACCCCAACGAGAAGCGCGATCACATGGTC
CTGCTGGAGTTCGTGACCGCCGCCGGGATCACTCTCGGCATGGACGAGCTGTACAAGTAATAGGGGCGCG
GAATTCGATATCAAGCTTGTCGACCTAGTTCTAGAGGATCCAGACATGATAAGATACATTGATGAGTTTG
GACAAACCACAACTAGAATGCAGTGAAAAAAATGCTTTATTTGTGAAATTTGTGATGCTATTGCTTTATT
TGTAACCATTATAAGCTGCAATAAACAAGTTAACAACAACAATTGCATTCATTTTATGTTTCAGGTTCAG
GGGGAGGTGTGGGAGGTTTTTTAAAGCAAGTAAAACCTCTACAAATGTGGTATGGCTGATTATGATCCTG
CAAGCCTCGTCGTCCTGGCCGGACCACGCTATCTGTGCAAGGTCCCCGGCCCCGGACGCGCGCTCCATGA
GCAGAGCGCCCGCCGCCGAGGCGAAGACTCGGGCGGCGCCCTGCCCGTCCCACCAGGTCAACAGGCGGTA
ACCGGCCTCTTCATCGGGAATGCGCGCGACCTTCAGCATCGCCGGCATGTCCCCCTGGCGGACGGGAAGT
ATCCAGCTCGACCAAGCTGGCCGCGTCGAGTGAAGACGAAAGGGCCTCGTGATACGCCTATTTTTATAGG
TTAATGTCATGATAATAATGGTTTCTTAGACGTCAGGTGGCACTTTTCGGGGAAATGTGCGCGGAACCCC
TATTTGTTTATTTTTCTAAATACATTCAAATATGTATCCGCTCATGAGACAATAACCCTGATAAATGCTT
CAATAATATTGAAAAAGGAAGAGTATGAGTATTCAACATTTCCGTGTCGCCCTTATTCCCTTTTTTGCGG
CATTTTGCCTTCCTGTTTTTGCTCACCCAGAAACGCTGGTGAAAGTAAAAGATGCTGAAGATCAGTTGGG
TGCACGAGTGGGTTACATCGAACTGGATCTCAACAGCGGTAAGATCCTTGAGAGTTTTCGCCCCGAAGAA
CGTTTTCCAATGATGAGCACTTTTAAAGTTCTGCTATGTGGCGCGGTATTATCCCGTGTTGACGCCGGGC
AAGAGCAACTCGGTCGCCGCATACACTATTCTCAGAATGACTTGGTTGAGTACTCACCAGTCACAGAAAA
GCATCTTACGGATGGCATGACAGTAAGAGAATTATGCAGTGCTGCCATAACCATGAGTGATAACACTGCG
GCCAACTTACTTCTGACAACGATCGGAGGACCGAAGGAGCTAACCGCTTTTTTGCACAACATGGGGGATC
ATGTAACTCGCCTTGATCGTTGGGAACCGGAGCTGAATGAAGCCATACCAAACGACGAGCGTGACACCAC
GATGCCTGTAGCAATGGCAACAACGTTGCGCAAACTATTAACTGGCGAACTACTTACTCTAGCTTCCCGG
CAACAATTAATAGACTGGATGGAGGCGGATAAAGTTGCAGGACCACTTCTGCGCTCGGCCCTTCCGGCTG
GCTGGTTTATTGCTGATAAATCTGGAGCCGGTGAGCGTGGGTCTCGCGGTATCATTGCAGCACTGGGGCC
AGATGGTAAGCCCTCCCGTATCGTAGTTATCTACACGACGGGGAGTCAGGCAACTATGGATGAACGAAAT
AGACAGATCGCTGAGATAGGTGCCTCACTGATTAAGCATTGGTAACTGTCAGACCAAGTTTACTCATATA
TACTTTAGATTGATTTAAAACTTCATTTTTAATTTAAAAGGATCTAGGTGAAGATCCTTTTTGATAATCT
CATGACCAAAATCCCTTAACGTGAGTTTTCGTTCCACTGAGCGTCAGACCCCGTAGAAAAGATCAAAGGA
TCTTCTTGAGATCCTTTTTTTCTGCGCGTAATCTGCTGCTTGCAAACAAAAAAACCACCGCTACCAGCGG
TGGTTTGTTTGCCGGATCAAGAGCTACCAACTCTTTTTCCGAAGGTAACTGGCTTCAGCAGAGCGCAGAT
ACCAAATACTGTTCTTCTAGTGTAGCCGTAGTTAGGCCACCACTTCAAGAACTCTGTAGCACCGCCTACA
TACCTCGCTCTGCTAATCCTGTTACCAGTGGCTGCTGCCAGTGGCGATAAGTCGTGTCTTACCGGGTTGG
ACTCAAGACGATAGTTACCGGATAAGGCGCAGCGGTCGGGCTGAACGGGGGGTTCGTGCACACAGCCCAG
CTTGGAGCGAACGACCTACACCGAACTGAGATACCTACAGCGTGAGCTATGAGAAAGCGCCACGCTTCCC
GAAGGGAGAAAGGCGGACAGGTATCCGGTAAGCGGCAGGGTCGGAACAGGAGAGCGCACGAGGGAGCTTC
CAGGGGGAAACGCCTGGTATCTTTATAGTCCTGTCGGGTTTCGCCACCTCTGACTTGAGCGTCGATTTTT
GTGATGCTCGTCAGGGGGGCGGAGCCTATGGAAAAACGCCAGCAACGCGGCCTTTTTACGGTTCCTGGCC
TTTTGCTGGCCTTTTGCTCACATGTTCTTTCCTGCGTTATCCCCTGATTCTGTGGATAACCGTATTACCG
CCTTTGAGTGAGCTGATACCGCTCGCCGCAGCCGAACGACCGAGCGCAGCGAGTCAGTGAGCGAGGAAGC
GGAAG
