>Addgene plasmid #202987 | Salsa-BC146-P2E2 | depositor partial sequence | sequence record 393860 | BC146
TAGGGGCGCG
